>Addgene plasmid #192149 | pRC54-DHX37-GFP | addgene full sequence | sequence record 375235 | Addgene NGS Result
GTCGACGGATCGGGAGATCTCCCGATCCCCTATGGTGCACTCTCAGTACAATCTGCTCTGATGCCGCATA
GTTAAGCCAGTATCTGCTCCCTGCTTGTGTGTTGGAGGTCGCTGAGTAGTGCGCGAGCAAAATTTAAGCT
ACAACAAGGCAAGGCTTGACCGACAATTGCATGAAGAATCTGCTTAGGGTTAGGCGTTTTGCGCTGCTTC
GCGATGTACGGGCCAGATATACGCGTTGACATTGATTATTGACTAGTTATTAATAGTAATCAATTACGGG
GTCATTAGTTCATAGCCCATATATGGAGTTCCGCGTTACATAACTTACGGTAAATGGCCCGCCTGGCTGA
CCGCCCAACGACCCCCGCCCATTGACGTCAATAATGACGTATGTTCCCATAGTAACGCCAATAGGGACTT
TCCATTGACGTCAATGGGTGGAGTATTTACGGTAAACTGCCCACTTGGCAGTACATCAAGTGTATCATAT
GCCAAGTACGCCCCCTATTGACGTCAATGACGGTAAATGGCCCGCCTGGCATTATGCCCAGTACATGACC
TTATGGGACTTTCCTACTTGGCAGTACATCTACGTATTAGTCATCGCTATTACCATGGTGATGCGGTTTT
GGCAGTACATCAATGGGCGTGGATAGCGGTTTGACTCACGGGGATTTCCAAGTCTCCACCCCATTGACGT
CAATGGGAGTTTGTTTTGGCACCAAAATCAACGGGACTTTCCAAAATGTCGTAACAACTCCGCCCCATTG
ACGCAAATGGGCGGTAGGCGTGTACGGTGGGAGGTCTATATAAGCAGCGCGTTTTGCCTGTACTGGGTCT
CTCTGGTTAGACCAGATCTGAGCCTGGGAGCTCTCTGGCTAACTAGGGAACCCACTGCTTAAGCCTCAAT
AAAGCTTGCCTTGAGTGCTTCAAGTAGTGTGTGCCCGTCTGTTGTGTGACTCTGGTAACTAGAGATCCCT
CAGACCCTTTTAGTCAGTGTGGAAAATCTCTAGCAGTGGCGCCCGAACAGGGACTTGAAAGCGAAAGGGA
AACCAGAGGAGCTCTCTCGACGCAGGACTCGGCTTGCTGAAGCGCGCACGGCAAGAGGCGAGGGGCGGCG
ACTGGTGAGTACGCCAAAAATTTTGACTAGCGGAGGCTAGAAGGAGAGAGATGGGTGCGAGAGCGTCAGT
ATTAAGCGGGGGAGAATTAGATCGCGATGGGAAAAAATTCGGTTAAGGCCAGGGGGAAAGAAAAAATATA
AATTAAAACATATAGTATGGGCAAGCAGGGAGCTAGAACGATTCGCAGTTAATCCTGGCCTGTTAGAAAC
ATCAGAAGGCTGTAGACAAATACTGGGACAGCTACAACCATCCCTTCAGACAGGATCAGAAGAACTTAGA
TCATTATATAATACAGTAGCAACCCTCTATTGTGTGCATCAAAGGATAGAGATAAAAGACACCAAGGAAG
CTTTAGACAAGATAGAGGAAGAGCAAAACAAAAGTAAGACCACCGCACAGCAAGCGGCCGCTGATCTTCA
GACCTGGAGGAGGAGATATGAGGGACAATTGGAGAAGTGAATTATATAAATATAAAGTAGTAAAAATTGA
ACCATTAGGAGTAGCACCCACCAAGGCAAAGAGAAGAGTGGTGCAGAGAGAAAAAAGAGCAGTGGGAATA
GGAGCTTTGTTCCTTGGGTTCTTGGGAGCAGCAGGAAGCACTATGGGCGCAGCGTCAATGACGCTGACGG
TACAGGCCAGACAATTATTGTCTGGTATAGTGCAGCAGCAGAACAATTTGCTGAGGGCTATTGAGGCGCA
ACAGCATCTGTTGCAACTCACAGTCTGGGGCATCAAGCAGCTCCAGGCAAGAATCCTGGCTGTGGAAAGA
TACCTAAAGGATCAACAGCTCCTGGGGATTTGGGGTTGCTCTGGAAAACTCATTTGCACCACTGCTGTGC
CTTGGAATGCTAGTTGGAGTAATAAATCTCTGGAACAGATTTGGAATCACACGACCTGGATGGAGTGGGA
CAGAGAAATTAACAATTACACAAGCTTAATACACTCCTTAATTGAAGAATCGCAAAACCAGCAAGAAAAG
AATGAACAAGAATTATTGGAATTAGATAAATGGGCAAGTTTGTGGAATTGGTTTAACATAACAAATTGGC
TGTGGTATATAAAATTATTCATAATGATAGTAGGAGGCTTGGTAGGTTTAAGAATAGTTTTTGCTGTACT
TTCTATAGTGAATAGAGTTAGGCAGGGATATTCACCATTATCGTTTCAGACCCACCTCCCAACCCCGAGG
GGACCCGACAGGCCCGAAGGAATAGAAGAAGAAGGTGGAGAGAGAGACAGAGACAGATCCATTCGATTAG
TGAACGGATCGGCACTGCGTGCGCCAATTCTGCAGACAAATGGCAGTATTCATCCACAATTTTAAAAGAA
AAGGGGGGATTGGGGGGTACAGTGCAGGGGAAAGAATAGTAGACATAATAGCAACAGACATACAAACTAA
AGAATTACAAAAACAAATTACAAAAATTCAAAATTTTCGGGTTTATTACAGGGACAGCAGAGATCCAGTT
TGGTTAATTAGCTAGCTAGGTCTTGAAAGGAGTGGGAATTGGCTCCGGTGCCCGTCAGTGGGCAGAGCGC
ACATCGCCCACAGTCCCCGAGAAGTTGGGGGGAGGGGTCGGCAATTGATCCGGTGCCTAGAGAAGGTGGC
GCGGGGTAAACTGGGAAAGTGATGTCGTGTACTGGCTCCGCCTTTTTCCCGAGGGTGGGGGAGAACCGTA
TATAAGTGCAGTAGTCGCCGTGAACGTTCTTTTTCGCAACGGGTTTGCCGCCAGAACACAGGACCGGTTC
TAGACGTACGAGCGCTATGGGGAAGCTGCGACGCCGCTACAACGTGAAGGGGCGGCTGCAGGCCGATCCC
CGGCCCGCCAAGGGCCCTGAAGCGCCTCCCGTACGGCTGGAACTGGAGGGCAAGGATGTGTTGAAAGGAG
TTGATGAAAGCAATGTTCTGGTGCTGCCTGGGAAGAGAAAGAAGAAGACCAAGGCGCCGCCCCCATCCAA
GAAAGAGAGGAAGCCCCTGACAAAGAAGGAGAGGAAGGTGCTACAGAAGGTCTTAGAACAGAAGGAGAAG
AAGAGCCAGCGTGCCGAACTGCTGCAGAAACTGAGTGAAGTCCAAGTATCGGAGGCCGAGATGAGTCTCT
TCTACACCACAGCCAAGCTCGGCACTGGGGACCGCATGTATCATATCAAAGAGAGGAAGTCTGGCCAGCC
TGCTGCCCGGGGCCAGGAGAAGGTCAGTAGCCTCAGCGGGGCCCACCGGAAGCGCCACAGGTCATCATCA
ACAGAGGAAGACTCTGAGTCTTCAGAAGATTCAGAGCCTGAGGAAGCCACAGCTGACCAACCTAGGACCA
GCACAGGGACAGAGCCAGTGCATCCGCCACCAGCTCCTTCTGGGATCAACAGCCCTGCACCCACCCCGCA
GCCCCCTCCATCTGGGATCTCTGCACCTCCAAAAACACCAGCCTCTGCCCCGCCTCCACCCGTGGCCAAG
CCTGCTGTATTCATCCCCGTGAACCGCACCCCTGAAATGCAGGAGGAGCGGCTCAAGCTCCCGATCCTCG
CCGAGGAGCAAGCCATCATGGAGGCGGTGGCTGAGCACCCCATTGTCATTGTGTGTGGCGAGACTGGCAG
TGGGAAGACTACACAGGTGCCCCAGTTTCTCTACGAAGCAGGCTACAGCAGTGAGGACAGCATCATCGGT
GTCACAGAACCCCGCCGAGTGGCCGCAGTAGCCATGTCCCAGCGGGTGGCCAAGGAGATGAACCTGTCAC
ATCGGGTTGTCTCCTACCAGATCCGCTACGAAGGGAATGTGACAGAAGAAACCAGGATCAAGTTCATGAC
GGACGGTGTGCTGCTCAAAGAGATCCAGAAGGACTTCCTGCTGCTGAAATACAAGGTGGTGATCATTGAC
GAAGCCCATGAGCGGAGCGTCTACACAGACATCCTTCTAGGGCTCCTGTCCCGCATTGTGGCTCTCCGGG
CCAAGAGGCACCTGCCCCTCAAGCTGCTCATCATGTCGGCCACACTGCGGGTGGAGGACTTCACCCAGAA
CCAGCGGCTCTTCACCACCCCTCCCCCGGTCATCAAGGTTGAGTCGAGGCAGTTCCCTGTGACTGTACAT
TTCAACAAGCGGACCCCATTGGATGACTACAGTGGTGAATGCTTCAGGAAGGTCTGCAAGATCCACCGGA
TGCTGCCTGCAGGTGGCATCCTGGTATTTCTCACAGGGCAGGCCGAGGTGCATGCCCTTTGCCGTCGGCT
TAGGAAGGCCTTCCCCTTTCGTTGCTCCCAGCCACAAGAAAAGGAAGAGGACTCAGCAGAAGGGATGCGG
AGGTTTAAGAAGTCCCGGACAAGGGCTAGGAAGGCCCAGGCCATGGCCTTGCCCCAGATCAACCTGGACA
ATTACTCTGTGCTGCCAGCCGGCGAAGGTGATGAGGACAGGGAGGCAGAGATGGACGATGAAGAGGAGGC
CCTGGGCTCTGACCTAGATCTGGACCTGGGTGACAGTGAGGCAAATGAAGGTGAGCAGCCGGATGCCTCC
CTGCCCCTTCACGTGCTCCCGCTCTACTCTTTGCTGGCCCCTGAGAAGCAGGCACAGGTCTTCAAACCTC
CTCCCGAGGGGACGAGGCTGTGCGTTGTGGCCACCAATGTGGCTGAAACCTCCCTCACCATCCCTGGTAT
CAAGTATGTGGTGGACTGTGGGAAAGTCAAAAAGCGCTATTATGATCGTGTCACAGGCGTGTCTTCCTTC
CGTGTCACCTGGGTCTCCCAAGCATCCGCTGACCAGCGGGCTGGTCGTGCAGGCCGCACAGAGCCAGGCC
ACTGCTATAGGCTGTATTCCTCAGCTGTTTTCGGGGACTTTGAGCAGTTTCCTCCTCCAGAGATCACCCG
CAGACCAGTGGAGGACTTGATCCTGCAAATGAAAGCACTCAGCATTGAGAAGGTCATCAACTTCCCGTTC
CCCACCCCGCCGTCCGTGGAGGCCCTCGTTGCTGCAGAGGAGCTGCTGGTTGCCCTGGGGGCCCTGCAGG
CACCTCCAAAACAGGAAAGAATGAAGAAGCTACAGATGTCACAGCTGAGCTGCCCCATCACCGCGCTGGG
GCGGACCATGTCCACCTTCCCTGTGGCACCCCGCTATGCCAAGATGCTGGCCCTGAGCCAGCAGCATGGC
TGCCTGCCCTACACCATTGCCATCGTGGCTGCCATGACTGTGCGTGAGCTGTTTGAGGAGCTGGACAGAC
CTGCTGCCAGTGAAAAGGAGCTTGCCGAGCTAAAGGGCCGCCGAGCCCGTGTGGCCCAGATGAAGAGGAC
CTGGGCCGGGCAGGGGCCATCTCTGAAGCTTGGCGACCTCATGGTGTTGCTGGGTGCCGTGGGAGCCTGT
GAGTACGCTGGCTGCTCACCCCAGTTCTGCCAAGCTAACGGACTGCGCTACAAGGCCATGCTTGAGATCC
GGCGCCTGCGTGGCCAGCTGACCACTGCAGTCAACGCAGTGTGCCCCGAGGCTGGGCTTTTCCTGGACCC
CAAAATGCAGCCTCCTACTGAGAGCCAGGTGACTTACCTGCGGCAAATCATGGCAGCTGGTCTGGGTGAC
CACCTGGCCCGCCGGGTTCAGAGTGAGGACTTGCTGGACCCCAAGTGGAAGAATGCCTACAAGACTCCTC
TTCTAGATGACCCCGTCTTCATCCACCCCAGCTCTGTACTCTTCAAAGAGTTGCCTGAGTTCGTGGTCTA
CCAGGAAATTGTGGAGACAACCAAGATGTACATGAAAGGTGTCTCCACCGTGGAAATCCAGTGGATCCCC
TCCCTGCTGCCTTCCTACTGCCAGTTTGATGCACCCCTGGAGGAGCCAGCGCCCAGTTACTGCCCAGAGT
CAGGACAGGTGTTGTGCCACCGGGCCAGCGTGTTCTACCGTGTGGGCTGGCCTCTCCCTGCCGTCCAGGT
GGACTTCCCTGAAGGCATTGACCGCTACAAATACTTTGCAAAGTTTCTGCTGGAGGGACAGGTCTTCCGC
AAGCTGGCTTCATTCAAGAGCTGCCTGCTATCTAGCCCCAGCACCATGCTGAAGACCTGGGCCAGGCTGC
AGCCCAGGACAGAGACCCTATTGAGAGCCCTCGTGGCCCACAAGGCTGATTCTCGTGATTCCCTGCTGGC
TGCATGGAAGAAGAACCCCAAATACCTGCTGGCTGAGTACTGCGAGTGGCTCCCAAAGGCTATGCACAGC
GATGTTGAGAAGAACTGGCCCCCTACCACTGACAGTGAGAACCTGTACTTCCAGGGCCATCATCATCATC
ATCATGAATTCGGTTCTGGTAGCAAGGGCGAGGAGCTGTTCACCGGGGTGGTGCCCATCCTGGTCGAGCT
GGACGGCGACGTAAACGGCCACAAGTTCAGCGTGTCCGGCGAGGGCGAGGGCGATGCCACCTACGGCAAG
CTGACCCTGAAGTTCATCTGCACCACCGGCAAGCTGCCCGTGCCCTGGCCCACCCTCGTGACCACCCTGA
CCTACGGCGTGCAGTGCTTCAGCCGCTACCCCGACCACATGAAGCAGCACGACTTCTTCAAGTCCGCCAT
GCCCGAAGGCTACGTCCAGGAGCGCACCATCTTCTTCAAGGACGACGGCAACTACAAGACCCGCGCCGAG
GTGAAGTTCGAGGGCGACACCCTGGTGAACCGCATCGAGCTGAAGGGCATCGACTTCAAGGAGGACGGCA
ACATCCTGGGGCACAAGCTGGAGTACAACTACAACAGCCACAACGTCTATATCATGGCCGACAAGCAGAA
GAACGGCATCAAGGTGAACTTCAAGATCCGCCACAACATCGAGGACGGCAGCGTGCAGCTCGCCGACCAC
TACCAGCAGAACACCCCCATCGGCGACGGCCCCGTGCTGCTGCCCGACAACCACTACCTGAGCACCCAGT
CCAAGCTGAGCAAAGACCCCAACGAGAAGCGCGATCACATGGTCCTGCTGGAGTTCGTGACCGCCGCCGG
GATCACTCTCGGCATGGACGAGCTGTACAAGGGTACCTACCCATACGATGTTCCAGATTACGCTTGGAGC
CACACCCAGTTCGAGAAGTGTACAGGCAGTGGAGAGGGCAGAGGAAGTCTGCTAACATGCGGTGACGTCG
AGGAGAATCCTGGCCCAATGGCCAAGCCTTTGTCTCAAGAAGAATCCACCCTCATTGAAAGAGCAACGGC
TACAATCAACAGCATCCCCATCTCTGAAGACTACAGCGTCGCCAGCGCAGCTCTCTCTAGCGACGGCCGC
ATCTTCACTGGTGTCAATGTATATCATTTTACTGGGGGACCTTGTGCAGAACTCGTGGTGCTGGGCACTG
CTGCTGCTGCGGCAGCTGGCAACCTGACTTGTATCGTCGCGATCGGAAATGAGAACAGGGGCATCTTGAG
CCCCTGCGGACGGTGCCGACAGGTGCTTCTCGATCTGCATCCTGGGATCAAAGCCATAGTGAAGGACAGT
GATGGACAGCCGACGGCAGTTGGGATTCGTGAATTGCTGCCCTCTGGTTATGTGTGGGAGGGCTAAGAAT
TAATAAAAGATCTTTATTTTCATTAGATCTGTGTGTTGGTTTTTTGTGTCCGGACTGTACTGGGTCTCTC
TGGTTAGACCAGATCTGAGCCTGGGAGCTCTCTGGCTAACTAGGGAACCCACTGCTTAAGCCTCAATAAA
GCTTGCCTTGAGTGCTTCAAGTAGTGTGTGCCCGTCTGTTGTGTGACTCTGGTAACTAGAGATCCCTCAG
ACCCTTTTAGTCAGTGTGGAAAATCTCTAGCAGGGCCCGTTTAAACCCGCTGATCAGCCTCGACTGTGCC
TTCTAGTTGCCAGCCATCTGTTGTTTGCCCCTCCCCCGTGCCTTCCTTGACCCTGGAAGGTGCCACTCCC
ACTGTCCTTTCCTAATAAAATGAGGAAATTGCATCGCATTGTCTGAGTAGGTGTCATTCTATTCTGGGGG
GTGGGGTGGGGCAGGACAGCAAGGGGGAGGATTGGGAAGACAATAGCAGGCATGCTGGGGATGCGGTGGG
CTCTATGGCTTCTGAGGCGGAAAGAACCAGCTGGGGCTCTAGGGGGTATCCCC
[124 nt withheld, positions 8174-8297]
C
[91 nt withheld, positions 8299-8389]
A
[49 nt withheld, positions 8391-8439]
CCTTTGACGTTGGAGTCCACGTTCTTT
[37 nt withheld, positions 8467-8503]
ACCCTATCTCGGTCTATTCTTTTGATTTATAAGGGATTTTGCCGATTTCGGCCTATTGGTTAAAAAATGA
GCTGATTTAACAAAAATTTAACGCGAATTAATTCTGTGGAATGTGTGTCAGTTAGGGTGTGGAAAGTCCC
CAGGCTCCCCAGCAGGCAGAAGTATGCAAAGCATGCATCTCAATTAGTCAGCAACCAGGTGTGGAAAGTC
CCCAGGCTCCCCAGCAGGCAGAAGTATGCAAAGCATGCATCTCAATTAGTCAGCAACCATAGTCCCGCCC
CTAACTCCGCCCATCCCGCCCCTAACTCCGCCCAGTTCCGCCCATTCTCCGCCCCATGGCTGACTAATTT
TTTTTATTTATGCAGAGGCCGAGGCCGCCTCTGCCTCTGAGCTATTCCAGAAGTAGTGAGGAGGCTTTTT
TGGAGGCCTAGGCTTTTGCAAAAAGCTCCCGGGAGCTTGTATATCCATTTTCGGATCTGATCAGCACGTG
TTGACAATTAATCATCGGCATAGTATATCGGCATAGTATAATACGACAAGGTGAGGAACTAAACCATGGC
CAAGTTGACCAGTGCCGTTCCGGTGCTCACCGCGCGCGACGTCGCCGGAGCGGTCGAGTTCTGGACCGAC
CGGCTCGGGTTCTCCCGGGACTTCGTGGAGGACGACTTCGCCGGTGTGGTCCGGGACGACGTGACCCTGT
TCATCAGCGCGGTCCAGGACCAGGTGGTGCCGGACAACACCCTGGCCTGGGTGTGGGTGCGCGGCCTGGA
CGAGCTGTACGCCGAGTGGTCGGAGGTCGTGTCCACGAACTTCCGGGACGCCTCCGGGCCGGCCATGACC
GAGATCGGCGAGCAGCCGTGGGGGCGGGAGTTCGCCCTGCGCGACCCGGCCGGCAACTGCGTGCACTTCG
TGGCCGAGGAGCAGGACTGACACGTGCTACGAGATTTCGATTCCACCGCCGCCTTCTATGAAAGGTTGGG
CTTCGGAATCGTTTTCCGGGACGCCGGCTGGATGATCCTCCAGCGCGGGGATCTCATGCTGGAGTTCTTC
GCCCACCCCAACTTGTTTATTGCAGCTTATAATGGTTACAAATAAAGCAATAGCATCACAAATTTCACAA
ATAAAGCATTTTTTTCACTGCATTCTAGTTGTGGTTTGTCCAAACTCATCAATGTATCTTATCATGTCTG
TATACCGTCGACCTCTAGCTAGAGCTTGGCGTAATCATGGTCATAGCTGTTTCCTGTGTGAAATTGTTAT
CCGCTCACAATTCCACACAACATACGAGCCGGAAGCATAAAGTGTAAAGCCTGGGGTGCCTAATGAGTGA
GCTAACTCACATTAATTGCGTTGCGCTCACTGCCCGCTTTCCAGTCGGGAAACCTGTCGTGCCAGCTGCA
TTAATGAATCGGCCAACGCGCGGGGAGAGGCGGTTTGCGTATTGGGCGCTCTTCCGCTTCCTCGCTCACT
GACTCGCTGCGCTCGGTCGTTCGGCTGCGGCGAGCGGTATCAGCTCACTCAAAGGCGGTAATACGGTTAT
CCACAGAATCAGGGGATAACGCAGGAAAGAACATGTGAGCAAAAGGCCAGCAAAAGGCCAGGAACCGTAA
AAAGGCCGCGTTGCTGGCGTTTTTCCATAGGCTCCGCCCCCCTGACGAGCATCACAAAAATCGACGCTCA
AGTCAGAGGTGGCGAAACCCGACAGGACTATAAAGATACCAGGCGTTTCCCCCTGGAAGCTCCCTCGTGC
GCTCTCCTGTTCCGACCCTGCCGCTTACCGGATACCTGTCCGCCTTTCTCCCTTCGGGAAGCGTGGCGCT
TTCTCATAGCTCACGCTGTAGGTATCTCAGTTCGGTGTAGGTCGTTCGCTCCAAGCTGGGCTGTGTGCAC
GAACCCCCCGTTCAGCCCGACCGCTGCGCCTTATCCGGTAACTATCGTCTTGAGTCCAACCCGGTAAGAC
ACGACTTATCGCCACTGGCAGCAGCCACTGGTAACAGGATTAGCAGAGCGAGGTATGTAGGCGGTGCTAC
AGAGTTCTTGAAGTGGTGGCCTAACTACGGCTACACTAGAAGAACAGTATTTGGTATCTGCGCTCTGCTG
AAGCCAGTTACCTTCGGAAAAAGAGTTGGTAGCTCTTGATCCGGCAAACAAACCACCGCTGGTAGCGGTG
GTTTTTTTGTTTGCAAGCAGCAGATTACGCGCAGAAAAAAAGGATCTCAAGAAGATCCTTTGATCTTTTC
TACGGGGTCTGACGCTCAGTGGAACGAAAACTCACGTTAAGGGATTTTGGTCATGAGATTATCAAAAAGG
ATCTTCACCTAGATCCTTTTAAATTAAAAATGAAGTTTTAAATCAATCTAAAGTATATATGAGTAAACTT
GGTCTGACAGTTACCAATGCTTAATCAGTGAGGCACCTATCTCAGCGATCTGTCTATTTCGTTCATCCAT
AGTTGCCTGACTCCCCGTCGTGTAGATAACTACGATACGGGAGGGCTTACCATCTGGCCCCAGTGCTGCA
ATGATACCGCGAGACCCACGCTCACCGGCTCCAGATTTATCAGCAATAAACCAGCCAGCCGGAAGGGCCG
AGCGCAGAAGTGGTCCTGCAACTTTATCCGCCTCCATCCAGTCTATTAATTGTTGCCGGGAAGCTAGAGT
AAGTAGTTCGCCAGTTAATAGTTTGCGCAACGTTGTTGCCATTGCTACAGGCATCGTGGTGTCACGCTCG
TCGTTTGGTATGGCTTCATTCAGCTCCGGTTCCCAACGATCAAGGCGAGTTACATGATCCCCCATGTTGT
GCAAAAAAGCGGTTAGCTCCTTCGGTCCTCCGATCGTTGTCAGAAGTAAGTTGGCCGCAGTGTTATCACT
CATGGTTATGGCAGCACTGCATAATTCTCTTACTGTCATGCCATCCGTAAGATGCTTTTCTGTGACTGGT
GAGTACTCAACCAAGTCATTCTGAGAATAGTGTATGCGGCGACCGAGTTGCTCTTGCCCGGCGTCAATAC
GGGATAATACCGCGCCACATAGCAGAACTTTAAAAGTGCTCATCATTGGAAAACGTTCTTCGGGGCGAAA
ACTCTCAAGGATCTTACCGCTGTTGAGATCCAGTTCGATGTAACCCACTCGTGCACCCAACTGATCTTCA
GCATCTTTTACTTTCACCAGCGTTTCTGGGTGAGCAAAAACAGGAAGGCAAAATGCCGCAAAAAAGGGAA
TAAGGGCGACACGGAAATGTTGAATACTCATACTCTTCCTTTTTCAATATTATTGAAGCATTTATCAGGG
TTATTGTCTCATGAGCGGATACATATTTGAATGTATTTAGAAAAATAAACAAATAGGGGTTCCGCGCACA
TTTCCCCGAAAAGTGCCACCTGAC
Features (pLannotate 1.2.2; 33 found; start..end, strand, type, name):
     31..83      -  misc_feature   bom (fragment): basis of mobility region from pBR322
    238..617     +  enhancer       CMV enhancer: human cytomegalovirus immediate early enhancer
    618..817     +  promoter       CMV promoter: human cytomegalovirus (CMV) immediate early promoter
    835..1015    +  LTR            5' LTR (truncated): truncated 5' long terminal repeat (LTR) from HIV-1
   1062..1187    +  misc_feature   HIV-1 Ψ: packaging signal of human immunodeficiency virus type 1
   1171..1534    +  CDS            HIV-1 gag (fragment): gag protein from human immunodeficiency virus 1; gag
   1680..1913    +  misc_feature   RRE: The Rev response element (RRE) of HIV-1 allows for Rev-dependent mRNA export from the nucleus to the cytoplasm.
   2290..2390    +  CDS            Rev (fragment): human immunodeficiency virus 1 (HIV-1) Rev protein; rev; enhances nuclear export of unspliced and incompletely spliced viral mRNAs
   2440..2557    +  misc_feature   cPPT/CTS: central polypurine tract and central termination sequence of HIV-1
   2606..2624    +  CDS            small t antigen (fragment): SV40 (simian virus 40) small t antigen
   2650..2861    +  promoter       EF-1α core promoter: core promoter for human elongation factor EF-1α
   2887..6330    +  CDS            DHX37: DHX37_HUMAN - Also known as DDX37, KIAA1517. Experimental evidence at protein level: Swiss-Prot protein existence level 1. ATP-binding RNA helicase that plays a role in maturation of the small ribosomal subunit in ribosome biogenesis (PubMed:30582406). Required for the release of the U3 snoRNP from pre-ribosomal particles (PubMed:30582406). Plays a role in early testis development (PubMed:31287541, PubMed:31337883). Probably plays also a role in brain development (PubMed:31256877). From Homo sapiens (Human).
   6358..6376    +  CDS            capTEV™ (fragment): composite tag for in vivo biotinylation, TEV protease cleavage, and 6xHis tagging
   6391..7101    +  CDS            mEGFP: mEGFP is a basic (constitutively fluorescent) green fluorescent protein published in 2002, derived from Aequorea victoria. It has moderate acid sensitivity.
   7108..7135    +  CDS            3xHA (fragment): three tandem HA epitope tags
   7228..7626    +  CDS            BSD: blasticidin S deaminase; Aspergillus terreus BSD; confers resistance to blasticidin
   7632..7679    +  polyA_signal   poly(A) signal: synthetic polyadenylation signal
   7692..7872    +  LTR            5' LTR (truncated): truncated 5' long terminal repeat (LTR) from HIV-1
   7904..8128    +  polyA_signal   bGH poly(A) signal: bovine growth hormone polyadenylation signal
   8132..8153    +  promoter       SV40 promoter (fragment): SV40 enhancer and early promoter
   8174..8602    +  rep_origin     f1 ori (sequence partly withheld): f1 bacteriophage origin of replication; arrow indicates direction of (+) strand synthesis
   8616..8945    +  promoter       SV40 promoter: SV40 enhancer and early promoter
   8993..9040    +  promoter       EM7 promoter: synthetic bacterial promoter&nbsp
   9059..9433    +  CDS            BleoR: antibiotic-binding protein; Sh ble from Streptoalloteichus hindustanus; confers resistance to bleomycin, phleomycin, and Zeocin™
   9443..9568    +  CDS            ble (fragment): BLE_KLEPN - Experimental evidence at protein level: Swiss-Prot protein existence level 1. Binding protein with a strong affinity to the bleomycin family of antibiotics. Binds to CL990; an antimitotic-antibiotic compound. From Klebsiella pneumoniae.
   9563..9684    +  polyA_signal   SV40 poly(A) signal: SV40 polyadenylation signal
   9755..9777    -  protein_bind   lac operator (fragment): The lac repressor binds to the lac operator to inhibit transcription in E. coli. This inhibition can be relieved by adding lactose or isopropyl-β-D-thiogalactopyranoside (IPTG). lac repressor encoded by lacI
   9781..9811    -  promoter       lac promoter: promoter for the E. coli lac operon
   9826..9847    -  protein_bind   CAP binding site: CAP binding activates transcription in the presence of cAMP. E. coli catabolite activator protein
   9860..9952    -  CDS            lacI (fragment): lac repressor; lacI; The lac repressor binds to the lac operator to inhibit transcription in E. coli. This inhibition can be relieved by adding lactose or isopropyl-β-D-thiogalactopyranoside (IPTG).
  10135..10723   -  rep_origin     ori: high-copy-number ColE1/pMB1/pBR322/pUC origin of replication
  10894..11754   -  CDS            AmpR: β-lactamase; bla; confers resistance to ampicillin, carbenicillin, and related antibiotics
  11755..11859   -  promoter       AmpR promoter: bla
