[The description below was written by a language model from this plasmid's Addgene catalogue record and pLannotate feature annotations shown in this document.]
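Description:
pRC54-DHX37-GFP is a lentiviral transfer plasmid for mammalian expression of mouse Dhx37, a DEAH-box RNA helicase involved in small ribosomal subunit maturation, fused to green fluorescent protein. It is propagated in E. coli as a high-copy plasmid through a ColE1/pUC-type origin with ampicillin selection (AmpR under its own promoter). It also carries an f1 origin. The backbone has a third-generation-style layout. A CMV enhancer/promoter drives a truncated HIV-1 5' LTR, followed by the Ψ packaging signal with a gag fragment, the Rev response element and the cPPT/CTS. A second truncated LTR closes the viral unit and is followed by a bGH polyadenylation signal. Together these elements allow the genomic RNA to be transcribed, exported in a Rev-dependent manner, packaged and integrated when packaging and envelope functions are supplied in trans.

Within the viral unit, an EF-1α core promoter drives the DHX37 open reading frame. The automated annotation matched it to the human protein, although the catalogue lists the insert as mouse. The ORF is followed downstream by mEGFP, consistent with a C-terminal fusion. Short fragment hits to a TEV/His-type tag and to an HA epitope flank the GFP, but they are too partial to interpret with confidence. A blasticidin S deaminase gene follows, offering blasticidin selection of transduced cells. No separate promoter, IRES or 2A element is annotated for it, so the record does not show how it is expressed. Outside the LTRs, an SV40/EM7-driven BleoR cassette provides Zeocin resistance. The stated purpose is simply to express DHX37-GFP. The associated work concerns CRISPR screening for immunotherapy targets in CD8 T cells.
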