Addgene plasmid #192149: pRC54-DHX37-GFP
Purpose: express DHX37-GFP
Depositing lab: Sidi Chen. Depositing organization: Yale University. Publication: Systematic Immunotherapy Target Discovery Using Genome-Scale In Vivo CRISPR Screens in CD8 T Cells. Dong MB, Wang G, Chow RD, Ye L, Zhu L, Dai X, Park JJ, Kim HR, Errami Y, Guzman CD, Zhou X, Chen KY, Renauer PA, Du Y, Shen J, Lam SZ, Zhou JJ, Lannin DR, Herbst RS, Chen S. Cell. 2019 Aug 22;178(5):1189-1204.e23. doi: 10.1016/j.cell.2019.07.044. PubMed 31442407.
Backbone
  Vector backbone: Lenti
  Vector type: Mammalian Expression
Growth in bacteria
  Bacterial resistance: Ampicillin, 100 μg/mL
  Growth temperature: 37°C
  Growth strain: NEB Stable
  Copy number: High Copy
Gene/Insert
  Gene/Insert name: DHX37-GFP
  Species: M. musculus (mouse)
  Mutation: NA
  Entrez Gene: Dhx37 (a.k.a. Gm451, Gm1050, KIAA1517, MGC90028, mKIAA1517)
  Cloning method: Unknown
Terms and licenses: Academic/Nonprofit Terms; Industry Terms: Not Available to Industry
How to cite: pRC54-DHX37-GFP was a gift from Sidi Chen (Addgene plasmid # 192149 ; http://n2t.net/addgene:192149 ; RRID:Addgene_192149)
